Addgene plasmid #209646: pGL3-MTS-G3635A-L17-Q2L7-T2176C-UGI-Puro
Purpose: To install m.G3635 mutation on mtDNA
Depositing lab: Bin Shen. Depositing organization: Nanjing Medical University. Publication: Developing mitochondrial base editors with diverse context compatibility and high fidelity via saturated spacer library. Sun H, Wang Z, Shen L, Feng Y, Han L, Qian X, Meng R, Ji K, Liang D, Zhou F, Lou X, Zhang J, Shen B. Nat Commun. 2023 Oct 19;14(1):6625. doi: 10.1038/s41467-023-42359-3. PubMed 37857619.
Backbone
  Vector backbone: pGL3
  Vector type: Mammalian Expression
Growth in bacteria
  Bacterial resistance: Ampicillin, 100 μg/mL
  Growth temperature: 37°C
  Growth strain: DH5alpha
  Copy number: High Copy
Gene/Insert
  Gene/Insert name: L17-Q2L7-T2176C
  Species: H. sapiens (human)
  Cloning method: Gateway Cloning
Terms and licenses: Academic/Nonprofit Terms; Industry Terms: Not Available to Industry
How to cite: pGL3-MTS-G3635A-L17-Q2L7-T2176C-UGI-Puro was a gift from Bin Shen (Addgene plasmid # 209646 ; http://n2t.net/addgene:209646 ; RRID:Addgene_209646)
