[The description below was written by a language model from this plasmid's Addgene catalogue record and pLannotate feature annotations shown in this document.]
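Description:
pGL3-MTS-G3635A-L17-Q2L7-T2176C-UGI-Puro is a 7.3 kb mammalian expression plasmid on a pGL3 backbone, deposited as a component for installing the m.G3635A mutation in human mitochondrial DNA by base editing. It is maintained in E. coli through a high-copy ColE1/pUC-type origin and β-lactamase (ampicillin resistance). Short annotated fragments of a tetracycline resistance gene, SV40 large T antigen, HIV-1 nef and a truncated 5' LTR appear to be non-functional remnants of earlier cloning steps.

The main expression unit is driven by the CMV enhancer and immediate-early promoter, followed by a T7 promoter, and terminates at a bovine growth hormone polyadenylation signal. The annotated coding region begins with a fragment matching the Xanthomonas effector AvrXa10 and, after a long unannotated stretch, a fragment matching AvrBs3. This pattern is typical of a TALE DNA-binding array whose N- and C-terminal scaffolds flank a custom repeat region, here presumably programmed for a site near mtDNA position 3635. It is followed by UGI, the phage PBS2 uracil-DNA glycosylase inhibitor, which blocks excision of uracil formed by cytosine deamination and so favours the C•G-to-T•A outcome. The name indicates a mitochondrial targeting sequence (MTS), and the insert label L17-Q2L7-T2176C presumably denotes the TALE arm and the spacer or deaminase variant, but neither the MTS nor a deaminase domain is annotated in the feature table, and the record does not define these terms. Whether a partner plasmid encoding the opposite arm is needed is not stated.

A separate hPGK promoter drives puromycin N-acetyltransferase, allowing puromycin enrichment of transfected mammalian cells.
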