Features (pLannotate 1.2.2; 17 found; start..end, strand, type, name):
      8..387     +  enhancer       CMV enhancer: human cytomegalovirus immediate early enhancer
    388..591     +  promoter       CMV promoter: human cytomegalovirus (CMV) immediate early promoter
    587..620     +  LTR            5' LTR (truncated) (fragment): truncated 5' long terminal repeat (LTR) from HIV-1
    636..654     +  promoter       T7 promoter: promoter for bacteriophage T7 RNA polymerase
    698..1402    +  CDS            avrXa10 (fragment): AVX10_XANOO - Experimental evidence at protein level: Swiss-Prot protein existence level 1. Avirulence protein. Induces the hypersensitive response (HR)in rice plants carrying the resistance gene Xa10. Activity depends on the presence of the core repeat domains; replacement with repeat domains from other proteins (AvrBs3 of X.euvesicatoria (AC P14727) or AvrXa7 of this organism) does not elicit the HR. Probably acts as a transcription factor in its host plant (rice) to induce plant resistance or disease. From Xanthomonas oryzae pv. oryzae.
   2993..3112    +  CDS            avrBs3 (fragment): AVRB3_XANEU - Experimental evidence at protein level: Swiss-Prot protein existence level 1. Avirulence protein. Acts as a transcription factor in C.annuum plants. In susceptible plants lacking the Bs3 resistance gene induces expression of a number of genes, including genes homologous to a family of auxin-induced genes, alpha-expansin genes, pectate lyase, anthocyanidin glucoside rhamnosyl transferase and at least one transcription factor, UPA20. Their expression leads to plant hypertrophy in mesophyll cells, probably mainly mediated by UPA20 (PubMed:17962565). In resistant plants induces the h
   3212..3460    +  CDS            UGI: UNGI_BPPB2 - Experimental evidence at protein level: Swiss-Prot protein existence level 1. This protein binds specifically and reversibly to the host uracil-DNA glycosylase, preventing removal of uracil residues from PBS2 DNA by the host uracil-excision repair system. From Bacillus phage PBS2 (Bacteriophage PBS2).
   3505..3729    +  polyA_signal   bGH poly(A) signal: bovine growth hormone polyadenylation signal
   3736..4246    +  promoter       hPGK promoter: human phosphoglycerate kinase 1 promoter
   4268..4867    +  CDS            PuroR (fragment): puromycin N-acetyltransferase; pac from Streptomyces; confers resistance to puromycin
   4910..4978    +  CDS            nef (fragment): NEF_HV1Z2 - Experimental evidence at protein level: Swiss-Prot protein existence level 1. Extracellular Nef protein targets CD4(+) T-lymphocytes for apoptosis by interacting with CXCR4 surface receptors. From Human immunodeficiency virus type 1 group M subtype D (isolate Z2/CDC-Z34) (HIV-1).
   5014..5135    -  polyA_signal   SV40 poly(A) signal: SV40 polyadenylation signal
   5158..5226    -  CDS            large T antigen (fragment): large T antigen from SV40 (simian virus 40)
   5242..5374    +  CDS            TcR (fragment): tetracycline efflux protein; tet; confers resistance to tetracycline
   5554..6142    -  rep_origin     ori: high-copy-number ColE1/pMB1/pBR322/pUC origin of replication
   6313..7173    -  CDS            AmpR: β-lactamase; bla; confers resistance to ampicillin, carbenicillin, and related antibiotics
   7174..7278    -  promoter       AmpR promoter: bla
>Addgene plasmid #209646 | pGL3-MTS-G3635A-L17-Q2L7-T2176C-UGI-Puro | addgene full sequence | sequence record 416871 | Addgene NGS Result
ACGCGTTGACATTGATTATTGACTAGTTATTAATAGTAATCAATTACGGGGTCATTAGTTCATAGCCCAT
ATATGGAGTTCCGCGTTACATAACTTACGGTAAATGGCCCGCCTGGCTGACCGCCCAACGACCCCCGCCC
ATTGACGTCAATAATGACGTATGTTCCCATAGTAACGCCAATAGGGACTTTCCATTGACGTCAATGGGTG
GAGTATTTACGGTAAACTGCCCACTTGGCAGTACATCAAGTGTATCATATGCCAAGTACGCCCCCTATTG
ACGTCAATGACGGTAAATGGCCCGCCTGGCATTATGCCCAGTACATGACCTTATGGGACTTTCCTACTTG
GCAGTACATCTACGTATTAGTCATCGCTATTACCATGGTGATGCGGTTTTGGCAGTACATCAATGGGCGT
GGATAGCGGTTTGACTCACGGGGATTTCCAAGTCTCCACCCCATTGACGTCAATGGGAGTTTGTTTTGGC
ACCAAAATCAACGGGACTTTCCAAAATGTCGTAACAACTCCGCCCCATTGACGCAAATGGGCGGTAGGCG
TGTACGGTGGGAGGTCTATATAAGCAGAGCTCTCTGGCTAACTAGAGAACCCACTGCTTACTGGCTTATC
GAAATTAATACGACTCACTATAGGGAGACAAGCTGGCTAGACCATGTTGGGGTTTGTGGGTCGGGTGGCC
GCTGCTCCGGCCTCCGGGGCCTTGCGGAGACTCACCCCTTCAGCGTCGCTGCCCCCAGCTCAGCTCTTAC
TGCGGGCCGCTCCGACGGCGGTCCATCCTGTCAGGGACTATGCGGCGCAAACATCTGAGAGCGGCGGAGG
CGGGAGCCCCGGCGCGGCCGCTGACTACAAGGATGACGACGATAAAGGTAGCGTGGATCTACGCACGCTC
GGCTACAGCCAGCAGCAACAGGAGAAGATCAAACCGAAGGTTCGTTCGACAGTGGCGCAGCACCACGAGG
CACTGGTCGGCCATGGGTTTACACACGCGCACATCGTTGCGCTCAGCCAACACCCGGCAGCGTTAGGGAC
CGTCGCTGTCAAGTATCAGGACATGATCGCAGCGTTGCCAGAGGCGACACACGAAGCGATCGTTGGCGTC
GGCAAACGGGGCGCCGGCGCACGCGCTCTGGAGGCCTTGCTCACGGTGGCGGGAGAGTTGAGAGGTCCAC
CGTTACAGTTGGACACAGGCCAACTTCTCAAGATTGCAAAACGTGGCGGCGTGACCGCAGTGGAGGCAGT
GCATGCATGGCGCAATGCACTGACGGGTGCCCCCCTGAACCTGACCCCGGAGCAGGTGGTGGCCATCGCT
AGTCATGACGGTGGCAAACAGGCTCTTGAAACCGTCCAACGCCTTCTACCAGTTCTCTGTCAAGCCCACG
GACTAACCCCAGCGCAAGTTGTAGCGATTGCTAGTCATGACGGTGGCAAACAGGCTCTTGAAACCGTCCA
ACGCCTTCTACCAGTTCTCTGTCAAGCCCACGGACTAACCCCAGCGCAGGTTGTAGCGATTGCTAGTAAT
GGGGGTGGCAAACAGGCTCTTGAGACTGTTCAGCGCCTTCTACCAGTTCTCTGTCAAGCCCACGGCCTGA
CGCCCGAGCAAGTTGTAGCGATTGCTAGTAATATTGGTGGCAAACAGGCTCTTGAGACGGTTCAGCGCCT
CCTTCCAGTTCTCTGTCAAGCCCACGGACTCACCCCAGATCAAGTGGTAGCGATTGCTAGTAATGGGGGT
GGCAAACAGGCTCTTGAGACTGTTCAGCGCCTTCTACCAGTTCTCTGTCAAGCCCACGGCCTGACGCCCG
AGCAAGTTGTAGCGATTGCTAGTAATGGGGGTGGCAAACAGGCTCTTGAGACTGTTCAGCGCCTTCTACC
AGTTCTCTGTCAAGCCCACGGCCTGACGCCCGAGCAAGTTGTAGCGATTGCTAGTAATGGGGGTGGCAAA
CAGGCTCTTGAGACTGTTCAGCGCCTTCTACCAGTTCTCTGTCAAGCCCACGGCCTGACGCCCGAGCAAG
TTGTAGCGATTGCTAGTAATATTGGTGGCAAACAGGCTCTTGAGACGGTTCAGCGCCTCCTTCCAGTTCT
CTGTCAAGCCCACGGACTCACCCCAGATCAAGTTGTAGCAATTGCTAGTAATGGGGGTGGCAAACAGGCT
CTTGAGACTGTTCAGCGCCTTCTACCAGTTCTCTGTCAAGCCCACGGCCTGACGCCCGAGCAAGTTGTAG
CGATTGCTAGTAATGGGGGTGGCAAACAGGCTCTTGAGACTGTTCAGCGCCTTCTACCAGTTCTCTGTCA
AGCCCACGGCCTGACGCCCGAGCAAGTTGTAGCGATTGCTAGTCATGACGGTGGCAAACAGGCTCTTGAA
ACCGTCCAACGCCTTCTACCAGTTCTCTGTCAAGCCCACGGACTAACCCCAGCGCAAGTTGTAGCGATTG
CTAGTAATGGGGGTGGCAAACAGGCTCTTGAGACTGTTCAGCGCCTTCTACCAGTTCTCTGTCAAGCCCA
CGGCCTGACGCCCGAGCAAGTTGTAGCGATAGCCAGTAATATTGGTGGCAAACAGGCTCTTGAGACGGTT
CAGCGCCTCCTTCCAGTTCTCTGTCAAGCCCACGGACTCACCCCAGATCAAGTTGTAGCGATTGCTAGTA
ACAATGGTGGCAAACAGGCTCTTGAAACCGTACAGCGCCTACTGCCAGTTCTCTGTCAAGCCCACGGTCT
GACTCCGGAGCAAGTTGTAGCGATTGCAAGTCATGACGGTGGCAAACAGGCTCTTGAAACCGTCCAACGC
CTTCTACCAGTTCTCTGTCAAGCCCACGGACTAACCCCAGCGCAAGTTGTAGCGATTGCTAGTCATGACG
GTGGCAAACAGGCTCTTGAAACCGTCCAACGCCTTCTACCAGTTCTCTGTCAAGCCCACGGACTAACCCC
AGCGCAAGTTGTAGCGATTGCTTCCAATATTGGCGGCAGGCCGGCGCTGGAGAGCATTGTTGCCCAGTTA
TCTCGCCCTGATCCGGCGTTGGCCGCGTTGACCAACGACCACCTCGTCGCGCTAGCCTGCCTCGGCGGAC
GTCCTGCGCTGGATGCAGTGAAAAAGGGATTGGGAGGCTCCACCGTGCCACCAACCGCAAGGTGGAGCAA
CGGCAAGACCTTCGTGGGCAACGAGAACGATCCAAAGCCATGGCCAAGGTCTGGAGGCAGCACCAACCTG
TCTGACATCATCGAGAAGGAGACAGGCAAGCAGCTGGTCATCCAGGAGAGCATCCTGATGCTGCCCGAAG
AAGTCGAAGAAGTGATCGGAAACAAGCCTGAGAGCGATATCCTGGTCCATACCGCCTACGACGAGAGTAC
CGACGAAAATGTGATGCTGCTGACATCCGACGCCCCAGAGTATAAGCCCTGGGCTCTGGTCATCCAGGAT
TCCAACGGAGAGAACAAAATCAAAATGCTGGCTTAAGTCTAGAGGGCCCGTTTAAACCCGCTGATCAGCC
TCGACTGTGCCTTCTAGTTGCCAGCCATCTGTTGTTTGCCCCTCCCCCGTGCCTTCCTTGACCCTGGAAG
GTGCCACTCCCACTGTCCTTTCCTAATAAAATGAGGAAATTGCATCGCATTGTCTGAGTAGGTGTCATTC
TATTCTGGGGGGTGGGGTGGGGCAGGACAGCAAGGGGGAGGATTGGGAAGACAATAGCAGGCATGCTGGG
GATGCGGTGGGCTCTATGGCTCGAGGGGGTTGGGGTTGCGCCTTTTCCAAGGCAGCCCTGGGTTTGCGCA
GGGACGCGGCTGCTCTGGGCGTGGTTCCGGGAAACGCAGCGGCGCCGACCCTGGGACTCGCACATTCTTC
ACGTCCGTTCGCAGCGTCACCCGGATCTTCGCCGCTACCCTTGTGGGCCCCCCGGCGACGCTTCCTGCTC
CGCCCCTAAGTCGGGAAGGTTCCTTGCGGTTCGCGGCGTGCCGGACGTGACAAACGGAAGCCGCACGTCT
CACTAGTACCCTCGCAGACGGACAGCGCCAGGGAGCAATGGCAGCGCGCCGACCGCGATGGGCTGTGGCC
AATAGCGGCTGCTCAGCAGGGCGCGCCGAGAGCAGCGGCCGGGAAGGGGCGGTGCGGGAGGCGGGGTGTG
GGGCGGTAGTGTGGGCCCTGTTCCTGCCCGCGCGGTGTTCCGCATTCTGCAAGCCTCCGGAGCGCACGTC
GGCAGTCGGCTCCCTCGTTGACCGAATCACCGACCTCTCTCCCCAGGGGGATCCACCGGAGCTTACCATG
ACCGAGTACAAGCCCACGGTGCGCCTCGCCACCCGCGACGACGTCCCCAGGGCCGTACGCACCCTCGCCG
CCGCGTTCGCCGACTACCCCGCCACGCGCCACACCGTCGATCCGGACCGCCACATCGAGCGGGTCACCGA
GCTGCAAGAACTCTTCCTCACGCGCGTCGGGCTCGACATCGGCAAGGTGTGGGTCGCGGACGACGGCGCC
GCGGTGGCGGTCTGGACCACGCCGGAGAGCGTCGAAGCGGGGGCGGTGTTCGCCGAGATCGGCCCGCGCA
TGGCCGAGTTGAGCGGTTCCCGGCTGGCCGCGCAGCAACAGATGGAAGGCCTCCTGGCGCCGCACCGGCC
CAAGGAGCCCGCGTGGTTCCTGGCCACCGTCGGCGTCTCGCCCGACCACCAGGGCAAGGGTCTGGGCAGC
GCCGTCGTGCTCCCCGGAGTGGAGGCGGCCGAGCGCGCCGGGGTGCCCGCCTTCCTGGAAACCTCCGCGC
CCCGCAACCTCCCCTTCTACGAGCGGCTCGGCTTCACCGTCACCGCCGACGTCGAGGTGCCCGAAGGACC
GCGCACCTGGTGCATGACCCGCAAGCCCGGTGCCTGACGCCCGCCCCACGACCCGCAGCGCCCGACCGAA
AGGAGCGCACGACCCCATGCATCGGTACCTTTAAGACCAATGACTTACAAGGCAGCTGTAGATCTTAGCC
ACTTTCTAGAGTCGGGGCGGCCGGCCGCTTCGAGCAGACATGATAAGATACATTGATGAGTTTGGACAAA
CCACAACTAGAATGCAGTGAAAAAAATGCTTTATTTGTGAAATTTGTGATGCTATTGCTTTATTTGTAAC
CATTATAAGCTGCAATAAACAAGTTAACAACAACAATTGCATTCATTTTATGTTTCAGGTTCAGGGGGAG
GTGTGGGAGGTTTTTTAAAGCAAGTAAAACCTCTACAAATGTGGTAAAATCGATAAGGATCCGTCGACCG
ATGCCCTTGAGAGCCTTCAACCCAGTCAGCTCCTTCCGGTGGGCGCGGGGCATGACTATCGTCGCCGCAC
TTATGACTGTCTTCTTTATCATGCAACTCGTAGGACAGGTGCCGGCAGCGCTCTTCCGCTTCCTCGCTCA
CTGACTCGCTGCGCTCGGTCGTTCGGCTGCGGCGAGCGGTATCAGCTCACTCAAAGGCGGTAATACGGTT
ATCCACAGAATCAGGGGATAACGCAGGAAAGAACATGTGAGCAAAAGGCCAGCAAAAGGCCAGGAACCGT
AAAAAGGCCGCGTTGCTGGCGTTTTTCCATAGGCTCCGCCCCCCTGACGAGCATCACAAAAATCGACGCT
CAAGTCAGAGGTGGCGAAACCCGACAGGACTATAAAGATACCAGGCGTTTCCCCCTGGAAGCTCCCTCGT
GCGCTCTCCTGTTCCGACCCTGCCGCTTACCGGATACCTGTCCGCCTTTCTCCCTTCGGGAAGCGTGGCG
CTTTCTCATAGCTCACGCTGTAGGTATCTCAGTTCGGTGTAGGTCGTTCGCTCCAAGCTGGGCTGTGTGC
ACGAACCCCCCGTTCAGCCCGACCGCTGCGCCTTATCCGGTAACTATCGTCTTGAGTCCAACCCGGTAAG
ACACGACTTATCGCCACTGGCAGCAGCCACTGGTAACAGGATTAGCAGAGCGAGGTATGTAGGCGGTGCT
ACAGAGTTCTTGAAGTGGTGGCCTAACTACGGCTACACTAGAAGAACAGTATTTGGTATCTGCGCTCTGC
TGAAGCCAGTTACCTTCGGAAAAAGAGTTGGTAGCTCTTGATCCGGCAAACAAACCACCGCTGGTAGCGG
TGGTTTTTTTGTTTGCAAGCAGCAGATTACGCGCAGAAAAAAAGGATCTCAAGAAGATCCTTTGATCTTT
TCTACGGGGTCTGACGCTCAGTGGAACGAAAACTCACGTTAAGGGATTTTGGTCATGAGATTATCAAAAA
GGATCTTCACCTAGATCCTTTTAAATTAAAAATGAAGTTTTAAATCAATCTAAAGTATATATGAGTAAAC
TTGGTCTGACAGTTACCAATGCTTAATCAGTGAGGCACCTATCTCAGCGATCTGTCTATTTCGTTCATCC
ATAGTTGCCTGACTCCCCGTCGTGTAGATAACTACGATACGGGAGGGCTTACCATCTGGCCCCAGTGCTG
CAATGATACCGCGGGACCCACGCTCACCGGCTCCAGATTTATCAGCAATAAACCAGCCAGCCGGAAGGGC
CGAGCGCAGAAGTGGTCCTGCAACTTTATCCGCCTCCATCCAGTCTATTAATTGTTGCCGGGAAGCTAGA
GTAAGTAGTTCGCCAGTTAATAGTTTGCGCAACGTTGTTGCCATTGCTACAGGCATCGTGGTGTCACGCT
CGTCGTTTGGTATGGCTTCATTCAGCTCCGGTTCCCAACGATCAAGGCGAGTTACATGATCCCCCATGTT
GTGCAAAAAAGCGGTTAGCTCCTTCGGTCCTCCGATCGTTGTCAGAAGTAAGTTGGCCGCAGTGTTATCA
CTCATGGTTATGGCAGCACTGCATAATTCTCTTACTGTCATGCCATCCGTAAGATGCTTTTCTGTGACTG
GTGAGTACTCAACCAAGTCATTCTGAGAATAGTGTATGCGGCGACCGAGTTGCTCTTGCCCGGCGTCAAT
ACGGGATAATACCGCGCCACATAGCAGAACTTTAAAAGTGCTCATCATTGGAAAACGTTCTTCGGGGCGA
AAACTCTCAAGGATCTTACCGCTGTTGAGATCCAGTTCGATGTAACCCACTCGTGCACCCAACTGATCTT
CAGCATCTTTTACTTTCACCAGCGTTTCTGGGTGAGCAAAAACAGGAAGGCAAAATGCCGCAAAAAAGGG
AATAAGGGCGACACGGAAATGTTGAATACTCATACTCTTCCTTTTTCAATATTATTGAAGCATTTATCAG
GGTTATTGTCTCATGAGCGGATACATATTTGAATGTATTTAGAAAAATAAACAAATAGGGGTTCCGCGCA
CATTTCCCCGAAAAGTGCCACCTG
